Addgene plasmid #14271: pAG424GAL-ccdB-TAP
Purpose: (Empty Backbone)
Depositing lab: Susan Lindquist. Depositing organization: Whitehead Institute for Biomedical Research. Publication: A suite of Gateway cloning vectors for high-throughput genetic analysis in Saccharomyces cerevisiae. Alberti S, Gitler AD, Lindquist S. Yeast. 2007 Oct . 24(10):913-9. 10.1002/yea.1502 PubMed 17583893.
Backbone
  Vector backbone: pRS424
  Vector type: Yeast Expression ; Gateway Destination
  Selectable markers: TRP1
Growth in bacteria
  Bacterial resistance: Chloramphenicol and Ampicillin, 25 & 100 μg/mL
  Growth temperature: 37°C
  Growth strain: ccdB Survival
  Growth instructions: DB3.1, ccdB Survival
  Copy number: Unknown
Gene/Insert
  Gene/Insert name: None
  Tag / fusion protein: TAP (C terminal on backbone)
  Cloning method: Gateway Cloning
  Sequencing primers: 5′ GAL1
Terms and licenses: Academic/Nonprofit Terms; Industry Terms: Not Available to Industry
Depositor comments: Type of plasmid: 2-micron. This plasmid contains the Gateway technology from Invitrogen; Invitrogen requires purchasing of Gateway Clonase for carrying out the Gateway recombinational cloning reaction http://www.invitrogen.com Please note that the full plasmid sequence is provided as a reference only, and may not match the exact sequence of the plasmid.
How to cite: pAG424GAL-ccdB-TAP was a gift from Susan Lindquist (Addgene plasmid # 14271 ; http://n2t.net/addgene:14271 ; RRID:Addgene_14271)
