[The description below was written by a language model from this plasmid's Addgene catalogue record and pLannotate feature annotations shown in this document.]
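Description:
pAG424GAL-ccdB-TAP is an empty Gateway destination vector for galactose-inducible expression of C-terminally TAP-tagged proteins in Saccharomyces cerevisiae. It is built on the pRS424 backbone, an episomal yeast shuttle plasmid that replicates through the 2μ origin and is selected in yeast by the TRP1 auxotrophic marker, expressed from its own promoter. For propagation in E. coli it carries a high-copy ColE1/pUC-type origin and the β-lactamase gene for ampicillin resistance, along with an f1 origin and pBluescript-derived remnants (lac promoter and operator, lacZα fragment, flanking T3 and T7 promoters).

The expression unit consists of the Gal4-regulated GAL1 promoter, followed by a Gateway cassette bounded by attR1 and attR2, then the TAP tag coding region and the CYC1 transcription terminator. The cassette contains a chloramphenicol acetyltransferase gene and the ccdB toxin gene. Because CcdB poisons DNA gyrase, the unrecombined vector must be maintained in a ccdB-tolerant bacterial strain, under combined chloramphenicol and ampicillin selection. In an LR recombination reaction with an entry clone, the cassette is replaced by the open reading frame of interest, and loss of ccdB provides counterselection against unreacted vector in ordinary E. coli strains. An inserted gene lacking a stop codon would read through into the downstream tag, annotated here as a calmodulin-binding peptide followed by immunoglobulin-binding domains of Staphylococcus aureus protein A, the two affinity modules used in tandem affinity purification.

The plasmid belongs to a suite of yeast Gateway vectors designed for high-throughput genetic analysis, and suits inducible expression and purification of tagged proteins and their complexes. The depositor notes that the full sequence is provided for reference only and may not match the plasmid exactly.
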