Features (pLannotate 1.2.2; 31 found; start..end, strand, type, name):
     69..1411    +  rep_origin     2μ ori: yeast 2μ plasmid origin of replication
   1438..1542    +  promoter       AmpR promoter: bla
   1543..2403    +  CDS            AmpR: β-lactamase; bla; confers resistance to ampicillin, carbenicillin, and related antibiotics
   2574..3162    +  rep_origin     ori: high-copy-number ColE1/pMB1/pBR322/pUC origin of replication
   3345..3437    +  CDS            lacI (fragment): lac repressor; lacI; The lac repressor binds to the lac operator to inhibit transcription in E. coli. This inhibition can be relieved by adding lactose or isopropyl-β-D-thiogalactopyranoside (IPTG).
   3450..3471    +  protein_bind   CAP binding site: CAP binding activates transcription in the presence of cAMP. E. coli catabolite activator protein
   3486..3516    +  promoter       lac promoter: promoter for the E. coli lac operon
   3524..3540    +  protein_bind   lac operator: The lac repressor binds to the lac operator to inhibit transcription in E. coli. This inhibition can be relieved by adding lactose or isopropyl-β-D-thiogalactopyranoside (IPTG). lac repressor encoded by lacI
   3585..3603    +  promoter       T3 promoter: promoter for bacteriophage T3 RNA polymerase
   3627..4068    +  promoter       GAL1 promoter: S. cerevisiae GAL1; inducible promoter, regulated by Gal4
   4083..4103    +  misc_feature   MCS (fragment): pBluescript multiple cloning site
   4107..4231    +  protein_bind   attR1: mutant version of attR; recombination site for the Gateway® LR reaction LR Clonase™
   4256..4286    +  promoter       lac UV5 promoter: E. coli lac promoter with an "up" mutation
   4310..4339    +  promoter       cat promoter (fragment): promoter of the E. coli cat gene encoding chloramphenicol acetyltransferase
   4340..4999    +  CDS            CmR: chloramphenicol acetyltransferase; cat; confers resistance to chloramphenicol
   5181..5339    +  CDS            ccdA (fragment): CCDA_ECO57 - Also known as H, letA. Experimental evidence at protein level: Swiss-Prot protein existence level 1. Antitoxin component of a type II toxin-antitoxin (TA) system which inhibits the post-segregational killing (PSK) of plasmid-free cells, also referred to as a plasmid addiction system. Binds to and blocks the activity of CcdB; will also remove bound CcdB protein from the CcdB-GyrA complex by forming a CcdA-CcdB complex, a process termed rejuvenation. Functions as a transcriptional corepressor for the ccdAB operon, repression also requires CcdB (By similarity). From Escherichia coli
   5344..5646    +  CDS            ccdB: CCDB_ECOLI - Also known as G, letB, letD. Experimental evidence at protein level: Swiss-Prot protein existence level 1. Toxic component of a type II toxin-antitoxin (TA) system, functioning in plasmid maintainence. Responsible for the post- segregational killing (PSK) of plasmid-free cells, also referred to as a plasmid addiction system. Half-life of over 2 hours. Cell killing by CcdB is accompanied by filamentation, defects in chromosome and plasmid segregation, defects in cell division, formation of anucleate cells, decreased DNA synthesis and plasmid loss. Interferes with the activity of DN
   5690..5814    -  protein_bind   attR2: mutant version of attR; recombination site for the Gateway® LR reaction LR Clonase™
   5818..5851    +  misc_feature   MCS (fragment): pBluescript multiple cloning site
   5873..5950    +  CDS            CBP: calmodulin-binding peptide derived from skeletal muscle myosin light chain kinase; binds calmodulin with nanomolar affinity in the presence of calcium
   6071..6220    +  CDS            spa (fragment): SPA_STAAE - Experimental evidence at protein level: Swiss-Prot protein existence level 1. Plays a role in the inhibition of the host innate and adaptive immune responses. Possesses five immunoglobulin-binding domains that capture both the fragment crystallizable region (Fc region) and the Fab region (part of Ig that identifies antigen) of immunoglobulins (By similarity). In turn, Staphylococcus aureus is protected from phagocytic killing via inhibition of Ig Fc region. In addition, the host elicited B-cell response is prevented due to a decrease of antibody-secreting cell proliferation that en
   6356..6736    +  CDS            protein A (fragment): immunoglobulin binding domains of Staphylocuccus aureus protein A
   6749..6996    +  terminator     CYC1 terminator: S. cerevisiae CYC1; transcription terminator for CYC1
   7015..7033    -  promoter       T7 promoter: promoter for bacteriophage T7 RNA polymerase
   7041..7196    +  CDS            lacZα (fragment): LacZα fragment of β-galactosidase; lacZ fragment
   7204..7659    +  rep_origin     f1 ori (sequence partly withheld): f1 bacteriophage origin of replication; arrow indicates direction of (+) strand synthesis
   7660..7711    -  misc_feature   bom (fragment): basis of mobility region from pBR322
   7758..8432    -  CDS            TRP1: phosphoribosylanthranilate isomerase, required for tryptophan biosynthesis; S. cerevisiae TRP1; yeast auxotrophic marker
   8433..8713    -  promoter       TRP1 promoter: S. cerevisiae TRP1
   8714..8763    -  misc_feature   bom (fragment): basis of mobility region from pBR322
   8865..1       -  CDS            rop (fragment) (across the origin): Rop protein, which maintains plasmids at low copy number; rop
>Addgene plasmid #14271 | pAG424GAL-ccdB-TAP | depositor full sequence | sequence record 7934 | Author sequence
GACGAAAGGGCCTCGTGATACGCCTATTTTTATAGGTTAATGTCATGATAATAATGGTTTCTTAATATGA
TCCAATATCAAAGGAAATGATAGCATTGAAGGATGAGACTAATCCAATTGAGGAGTGGCAGCATATAGAA
CAGCTAAAGGGTAGTGCTGAAGGAAGCATACGATACCCCGCATGGAATGGGATAATATCACAGGAGGTAC
TAGACTACCTTTCATCCTACATAAATAGACGCATATAAGTACGCATTTAAGCATAAACACGCACTATGCC
GTTCTTCTCATGTATATATATATACAGGCAACACGCAGATATAGGTGCGACGTGAACAGTGAGCTGTATG
TGCGCAGCTCGCGTTGCATTTTCGGAAGCGCTCGTTTTCGGAAACGCTTTGAAGTTCCTATTCCGAAGTT
CCTATTCTCTAGAAAGTATAGGAACTTCAGAGCGCTTTTGAAAACCAAAAGCGCTCTGAAGACGCACTTT
CAAAAAACCAAAAACGCACCGGACTGTAACGAGCTACTAAAATATTGCGAATACCGCTTCCACAAACATT
GCTCAAAAGTATCTCTTTGCTATATATCTCTGTGCTATATCCCTATATAACCTACCCATCCACCTTTCGC
TCCTTGAACTTGCATCTAAACTCGACCTCTACATTTTTTATGTTTATCTCTAGTATTACTCTTTAGACAA
AAAAATTGTAGTAAGAACTATTCATAGAGTGAATCGAAAACAATACGAAAATGTAAACATTTCCTATACG
TAGTATATAGAGACAAAATAGAAGAAACCGTTCATAATTTTCTGACCAATGAAGAATCATCAACGCTATC
ACTTTCTGTTCACAAAGTATGCGCAATCCACATCGGTATAGAATATAATCGGGGATGCCTTTATCTTGAA
AAAATGCACCCGCAGCTTCGCTAGTAATCAGTAAACGCGGGAAGTGGAGTCAGGCTTTTTTTATGGAAGA
GAAAATAGACACCAAAGTAGCCTTCTTCTAACCTTAACGGACCTACAGTGCAAAAAGTTATCAAGAGACT
GCATTATAGAGCGCACAAAGGAGAAAAAAAGTAATCTAAGATGCTTTGTTAGAAAAATAGCGCTCTCGGG
ATGCATTTTTGTAGAACAAAAAAGAAGTATAGATTCTTTGTTGGTAAAATAGCGCTCTCGCGTTGCATTT
CTGTTCTGTAAAAATGCAGCTCAGATTCTTTGTTTGAAAAATTAGCGCTCTCGCGTTGCATTTTTGTTTT
ACAAAAATGAAGCACAGATTCTTCGTTGGTAAAATAGCGCTTTCGCGTTGCATTTCTGTTCTGTAAAAAT
GCAGCTCAGATTCTTTGTTTGAAAAATTAGCGCTCTCGCGTTGCATTTTTGTTCTACAAAATGAAGCACA
GATGCTTCGTTCAGGTGGCACTTTTCGGGGAAATGTGCGCGGAACCCCTATTTGTTTATTTTTCTAAATA
CATTCAAATATGTATCCGCTCATGAGACAATAACCCTGATAAATGCTTCAATAATATTGAAAAAGGAAGA
GTATGAGTATTCAACATTTCCGTGTCGCCCTTATTCCCTTTTTTGCGGCATTTTGCCTTCCTGTTTTTGC
TCACCCAGAAACGCTGGTGAAAGTAAAAGATGCTGAAGATCAGTTGGGTGCACGAGTGGGTTACATCGAA
CTGGATCTCAACAGCGGTAAGATCCTTGAGAGTTTTCGCCCCGAAGAACGTTTTCCAATGATGAGCACTT
TTAAAGTTCTGCTATGTGGCGCGGTATTATCCCGTATTGACGCCGGGCAAGAGCAACTCGGTCGCCGCAT
ACACTATTCTCAGAATGACTTGGTTGAGTACTCACCAGTCACAGAAAAGCATCTTACGGATGGCATGACA
GTAAGAGAATTATGCAGTGCTGCCATAACCATGAGTGATAACACTGCGGCCAACTTACTTCTGACAACGA
TCGGAGGACCGAAGGAGCTAACCGCTTTTTTGCACAACATGGGGGATCATGTAACTCGCCTTGATCGTTG
GGAACCGGAGCTGAATGAAGCCATACCAAACGACGAGCGTGACACCACGATGCCTGTAGCAATGGCAACA
ACGTTGCGCAAACTATTAACTGGCGAACTACTTACTCTAGCTTCCCGGCAACAATTAATAGACTGGATGG
AGGCGGATAAAGTTGCAGGACCACTTCTGCGCTCGGCCCTTCCGGCTGGCTGGTTTATTGCTGATAAATC
TGGAGCCGGTGAGCGTGGGTCTCGCGGTATCATTGCAGCACTGGGGCCAGATGGTAAGCCCTCCCGTATC
GTAGTTATCTACACGACGGGGAGTCAGGCAACTATGGATGAACGAAATAGACAGATCGCTGAGATAGGTG
CCTCACTGATTAAGCATTGGTAACTGTCAGACCAAGTTTACTCATATATACTTTAGATTGATTTAAAACT
TCATTTTTAATTTAAAAGGATCTAGGTGAAGATCCTTTTTGATAATCTCATGACCAAAATCCCTTAACGT
GAGTTTTCGTTCCACTGAGCGTCAGACCCCGTAGAAAAGATCAAAGGATCTTCTTGAGATCCTTTTTTTC
TGCGCGTAATCTGCTGCTTGCAAACAAAAAAACCACCGCTACCAGCGGTGGTTTGTTTGCCGGATCAAGA
GCTACCAACTCTTTTTCCGAAGGTAACTGGCTTCAGCAGAGCGCAGATACCAAATACTGTCCTTCTAGTG
TAGCCGTAGTTAGGCCACCACTTCAAGAACTCTGTAGCACCGCCTACATACCTCGCTCTGCTAATCCTGT
TACCAGTGGCTGCTGCCAGTGGCGATAAGTCGTGTCTTACCGGGTTGGACTCAAGACGATAGTTACCGGA
TAAGGCGCAGCGGTCGGGCTGAACGGGGGGTTCGTGCACACAGCCCAGCTTGGAGCGAACGACCTACACC
GAACTGAGATACCTACAGCGTGAGCTATGAGAAAGCGCCACGCTTCCCGAAGGGAGAAAGGCGGACAGGT
ATCCGGTAAGCGGCAGGGTCGGAACAGGAGAGCGCACGAGGGAGCTTCCAGGGGGAAACGCCTGGTATCT
TTATAGTCCTGTCGGGTTTCGCCACCTCTGACTTGAGCGTCGATTTTTGTGATGCTCGTCAGGGGGGCGG
AGCCTATGGAAAAACGCCAGCAACGCGGCCTTTTTACGGTTCCTGGCCTTTTGCTGGCCTTTTGCTCACA
TGTTCTTTCCTGCGTTATCCCCTGATTCTGTGGATAACCGTATTACCGCCTTTGAGTGAGCTGATACCGC
TCGCCGCAGCCGAACGACCGAGCGCAGCGAGTCAGTGAGCGAGGAAGCGGAAGAGCGCCCAATACGCAAA
CCGCCTCTCCCCGCGCGTTGGCCGATTCATTAATGCAGCTGGCACGACAGGTTTCCCGACTGGAAAGCGG
GCAGTGAGCGCAACGCAATTAATGTGAGTTACCTCACTCATTAGGCACCCCAGGCTTTACACTTTATGCT
TCCGGCTCCTATGTTGTGTGGAATTGTGAGCGGATAACAATTTCACACAGGAAACAGCTATGACCATGAT
TACGCCAAGCGCGCAATTAACCCTCACTAAAGGGAACAAAAGCTGGAGCTCTAGTACGGATTAGAAGCCG
CCGAGCGGGCGACAGCCCTCCGACGGAAGACTCTCCTCCGTGCGTCCTCGTCTTCACCGGTCGCGTTCCT
GAAACGCAGATGTGCCTCGCGCCGCACTGCTCCGAACAATAAAGATTCTACAATACTAGCTTTTATGGTT
ATGAAGAGGAAAAATTGGCAGTAACCTGGCCCCACAAACCTTCAAATTAACGAATCAAATTAACAACCAT
AGGATGATAATGCGATTAGTTTTTTAGCCTTATTTCTGGGGTAATTAATCAGCGAAGCGATGATTTTTGA
TCTATTAACAGATATATAAATGGAAAAGCTGCATAACCACTTTAACTAATACTTTCAACATTTTCAGTTT
GTATTACTTCTTATTCAAATGTCATAAAAGTATCAACAAAAAATTGTTAATATACCTCTATACTTTAACG
TCAAGGAGAAAAAACCCCGGATTCTAGAACTAGTGGATCCCCCATCACAAGTTTGTACAAAAAAGCTGAA
CGAGAAACGTAAAATGATATAAATATCAATATATTAAATTAGATTTTGCATAAAAAACAGACTACATAAT
ACTGTAAAACACAACATATCCAGTCACTATGGCGGCCGCATTAGGCACCCCAGGCTTTACACTTTATGCT
TCCGGCTCGTATAATGTGTGGATTTTGAGTTAGGATCCGTCGAGATTTTCAGGAGCTAAGGAAGCTAAAA
TGGAGAAAAAAATCACTGGATATACCACCGTTGATATATCCCAATGGCATCGTAAAGAACATTTTGAGGC
ATTTCAGTCAGTTGCTCAATGTACCTATAACCAGACCGTTCAGCTGGATATTACGGCCTTTTTAAAGACC
GTAAAGAAAAATAAGCACAAGTTTTATCCGGCCTTTATTCACATTCTTGCCCGCCTGATGAATGCTCATC
CGGAATTCCGTATGGCAATGAAAGACGGTGAGCTGGTGATATGGGATAGTGTTCACCCTTGTTACACCGT
TTTCCATGAGCAAACTGAAACGTTTTCATCGCTCTGGAGTGAATACCACGACGATTTCCGGCAGTTTCTA
CACATATATTCGCAAGATGTGGCGTGTTACGGTGAAAACCTGGCCTATTTCCCTAAAGGGTTTATTGAGA
ATATGTTTTTCGTCTCAGCCAATCCCTGGGTGAGTTTCACCAGTTTTGATTTAAACGTGGCCAATATGGA
CAACTTCTTCGCCCCCGTTTTCACCATGGGCAAATATTATACGCAAGGCGACAAGGTGCTGATGCCGCTG
GCGATTCAGGTTCATCATGCCGTCTGTGATGGCTTCCATGTCGGCAGAATGCTTAATGAATTACAACAGT
ACTGCGATGAGTGGCAGGGCGGGGCGTAAACGCCGCGTGGATCCGGCTTACTAAAAGCCAGATAACAGTA
TGCGTATTTGCGCGCTGATTTTTGCGGTATAAGAATATATACTGATATGTATACCCGAAGTATGTCAAAA
AGAGGTATGCTATGAAGCAGCGTATTACAGTGACAGTTGACAGCGACAGCTATCAGTTGCTCAAGGCATA
TATGATGTCAATATCTCCGGTCTGGTAAGCACAACCATGCAGAATGAAGCCCGTCGTCTGCGTGCCGAAC
GCTGGAAAGCGGAAAATCAGGAAGGGATGGCTGAGGTCGCCCGGTTTATTGAAATGAACGGCTCTTTTGC
TGACGAGAACAGGGGCTGGTGAAATGCAGTTTAAGGTTTACACCTATAAAAGAGAGAGCCGTTATCGTCT
GTTTGTGGATGTACAGAGTGATATTATTGACACGCCCGGGCGACGGATGGTGATCCCCCTGGCCAGTGCA
CGTCTGCTGTCAGATAAAGTCTCCCGTGAACTTTACCCGGTGGTGCATATCGGGGATGAAAGCTGGCGCA
TGATGACCACCGATATGGCCAGTGTGCCGGTCTCCGTTATCGGGGAAGAAGTGGCTGATCTCAGCCACCG
CGAAAATGACATCAAAAACGCCATTAACCTGATGTTCTGGGGAATATAAATGTCAGGCTCCCTTATACAC
AGCCAGTCTGCAGGTCGACCATAGTGACTGGATATGTTGTGTTTTACAGTATTATGTAGTCTGTTTTTTA
TGCAAAATCTAATTTAATATATTGATATTTATATCATTTTACGTTTCTCGTTCAGCTTTCTTGTACAAAG
TGGTGATGGGCTGCAGGAATTCGATATCAAGCTTATCGATAGGTGGACCAGGTGGTGGAATGAAGCGACG
ATGGAAAAAGAATTTCATAGCCGTCTCAGCAGCCAACCGCTTTAAGAAAATCTCATCCTCCGGGGCACTT
GATTATGGTACCCCAACTACTGCTTCTGAAAATCTATATTTTCAAGGTGAACTAAAAACTGCTGCTTTGG
CTCAACATGCGATTAAGGGTGAAGCTCAAAAACTTAATGACTCTCAAGCTCCAAAAGCTGATGCGCAACA
AAATAACTTCAACAAAGATCAACAAAGCGCCTTCTATGAAATCTTGAACATGCCTAACTTAAACGAAGCG
CAACGTAACGGCTTCATTCAAAGTCTTAAAGACGACCCAAGCCAAAGCACTAACGTTTTAGGTGAAGCTA
AAAAATTAAACGAATCTCAAGCACCGAAAGCTGATAACAATTTCAACAAAGAACAACAAAATGCTTTCTA
TGAAATCTTGAATATGCCTAACTTAAACGAAGAACAACGCAATGGTTTCATCCAAAGCTTAAAAGATGAC
CCAAGCCAAAGTGCTAACCTATTGTCAGAAGCTAAAAAGTTAAATGAATCTCAAGCACCGAAAGCGGATA
ACAAATTCAACAAAGAACAACAAAATGCTTTCTATGAAATCTTACATTTACCTAACTTAAACGAAGAACA
ACGCAATGGTTTCATCCAAAGCCTAAAAGATGACCCAAGCCAAAGCGCTAACCTTTTAGCAGAAGCTAAA
AAGCTAAATGATGCTCAAGCACCAAAAGCTGACAACAAATTCAACAAAGAACAACAAAATGCTTTCTATG
AAATTTTACATTTACCTAACTTAACTGAAGAACAACGTAACGGCTTCATCCAAAGCCTTAAAGACGATCC
TTCGGTGAGCAAAGAACAGTCACTCGAGTCATGTAATTAGTTATGTCACGCTTACATTCACGCCCTCCCC
CCACATCCGCTCTAACCGAAAAGGAAGGAGTTAGACAACCTGAAGTCTAGGTCCCTATTTATTTTTTTAT
AGTTATGTTAGTATTAAGAACGTTATTTATATTTCAAATTTTTCTTTTTTTTCTGTACAGACGCGTGTAC
GCATGTAACATTATACTGAAAACCTTGCTTGAGAAGGTTTTGGGACGCTCGAAGGCTTTAATTTGCGGCC
GGTACCCAATTCGCCCTATAGTGAGTCGTATTACGCGCGCTCACTGGCCGTCGTTTTACAACGTCGTGAC
TGGGAAAACCCTGGCGTTACCCAACTTAATCGCCTTGCAGCACATCCCCCTTTCGCCAGCTGGCGTAATA
GCGAAGAGGCCCGCACCGATCGCCCTTCCCAACAGTTGCGCAGCCTGAATGGCGAATGGCGCG
[124 nt withheld, positions 7204-7327]
C
[91 nt withheld, positions 7329-7419]
A
[49 nt withheld, positions 7421-7469]
CCTTTGACGTTGGAGTCCACGTTCTTT
[37 nt withheld, positions 7497-7533]
ACCCTATCTCGGTCTATTCTTTTGATTTATAAGGGATTTTGCCGATTTCGGCCTATTGGTTAAAAAATGA
GCTGATTTAACAAAAATTTAACGCGAATTTTAACAAAATATTAACGTTTACAATTTCCTGATGCGGTATT
TTCTCCTTACGCATCTGTGCGGTATTTCACACCGCATAGGCAAGTGCACAAACAATACTTAAATAAATAC
TACTCAGTAATAACCTATTTCTTAGCATTTTTGACGAAATTTGCTATTTTGTTAGAGTCTTTTACACCAT
TTGTCTCCACACCTCCGCTTACATCAACACCAATAACGCCATTTAATCTAAGCGCATCACCAACATTTTC
TGGCGTCAGTCCACCAGCTAACATAAAATGTAAGCTTTCGGGGCTCTCTTGCCTTCCAACCCAGTCAGAA
ATCGAGTTCCAATCCAAAAGTTCACCTGTCCCACCTGCTTCTGAATCAAACAAGGGAATAAACGAATGAG
GTTTCTGTGAAGCTGCACTGAGTAGTATGTTGCAGTCTTTTGGAAATACGAGTCTTTTAATAACTGGCAA
ACCGAGGAACTCTTGGTATTCTTGCCACGACTCATCTCCATGCAGTTGGACGATATCAATGCCGTAATCA
TTGACCAGAGCCAAAACATCCTCCTTAGGTTGATTACGAAACACGCCAACCAAGTATTTCGGAGTGCCTG
AACTATTTTTATATGCTTTTACAAGACTTGAAATTTTCCTTGCAATAACCGGGTCAATTGTTCTCTTTCT
ATTGGGCACACATATAATACCCAGCAAGTCAGCATCGGAATCTAGAGCACATTCTGCGGCCTCTGTGCTC
TGCAAGCCGCAAACTTTCACCAATGGACCAGAACTACCTGTGAAATTAATAACAGACATACTCCAAGCTG
CCTTTGTGTGCTTAATCACGTATACTCACGTGCTCAATAGTCACCAATGCCCTCCCTCTTGGCCCTCTCC
TTTTCTTTTTTCGACCGAATTAATTCTTAATCGGCAAAAAAAGAAAAGCTCCGGATCAAGATTGTACGTA
AGGTGACAAGCTATTTTTCAATAAAGAATATCTTCCACTACTGCCATCTGGCGTCATAACTGCAAAGTAC
ACATATATTACGATGCTGTCTATTAAATGCTTCCTATATTATATATATAGTAATGTCGTTTATGGTGCAC
TCTCAGTACAATCTGCTCTGATGCCGCATAGTTAAGCCAGCCCCGACACCCGCCAACACCCGCTGACGCG
CCCTGACGGGCTTGTCTGCTCCCGGCATCCGCTTACAGACAAGCTGTGACCGTCTCCGGGAGCTGCATGT
GTCAGAGGTTTTCACCGTCATCACCGAAACGCGCGA
