>Addgene plasmid #14271 | pAG424GAL-ccdB-TAP | addgene partial sequence | sequence record 20768 | 14271 with pRS_marker
TATATATATAATATGAGGAAGCATTTAATAGAACAGCATCGTAATATATGTGTACTTTGCAGTTATGACG
CCAGATGGCAGTAGTGGAAGATATTCTTTATTGAAAAATAGCTTGTCACCTTACGTACAATCTTGATCCG
GAGCTTTTCTTTTTTTGCCGATTAAGAATTAATTCGGTCGAAAAAAGAAAAGGAGAGGGCCAAGAGGGAG
GGCATTGGTGACTATTGAGCACGTGAGTATACGTGATTAAGCACACAAAGGCAGCTTGGAGTATGTCTGT
TATTAATTTCACAGGTAGTTCTGGTCCATTGGTGAAAGTTTGCGGCTTGCAGAGCACAGAGGCCGCAGAA
TGTGCTCTAGATTCCGATGCTGACTTGCTGGGTATTATATGTGTGCCCAATAGAAAGAGAACAATTGACC
CGGTTATTGCAAGGAAAATTTCAAGTCTTGTAAAAGCATATAAAAATAGTTCAGGCACTCCGAAATACTT
GGTTGGCGTGTTTCGTAATCAACCTAAGGAGGATGTTTTGGCTCTGGTCAAT
