>Addgene plasmid #14271 | pAG424GAL-ccdB-TAP | addgene partial sequence | sequence record 20769 | 14271 with GW5
TAAAGTGTAAAGCCTGGGGGTGCCTAATGCGGCCGCCATAGTGACTGGATATGTTGTGTTTTACAGTATT
ATGTAGTCTGTTTTTTATGCAAAATCTAATTTAATATATTGATATTTATATCATTTTACGTTTCTCGTTC
AGCTTTTTTGTACAAACTTGTGATGGGGGATCCACTAGTTCTAGAATCCGGGGTTTTTTCTCCTTGACGT
TAAAGTATAGAGGTATATTAACAATTTTTTGTTGATACTTTTATTACATTTGAATAAGAAGTAATACAAA
CCGAAAATGTTGAAAGTATTAGTTAAAGTGGTTATGCAGTTTTTGCATTTATATATCTGTTAATAGATCA
AAAATCATCGCTTCGCTGATTAATTACCCCAGAAATAAGGCTAAAAAACTAATCGCATTATCATCCTATG
GTTGTTAATTTGATTCGTTCATTTGAAGGTTTGTGGGGCCAGGTTACTGCCAATTTTTCCTCTTCATAAC
CATAAAAGCTAGTATTGTAGAATCTTTATTGTTCGGAGCAGTGCGGCGCGAGGCACATCTGCGTTTCAGG
AACGCGACCGGTGAAGACGAGGACGCACGGAGGAGAGTCTTCCTTCGGAGGGCTGTCACCCGCTCGGCGG
CTTCTAATCCGTACTAAAGCTCCAGCTTTTGTTCCCTTTAGTGAGGGTTAATTGCGCGCTTGGCGTAATC
ATGGTCATAGCTGTTTC
