>Addgene plasmid #14271 | pAG424GAL-ccdB-TAP | addgene partial sequence | sequence record 20770 | 14271 with GW3
GGAGAAGTGGCTGATCTCAGCCACCGCGAAAATGACATCAAAAACGCCATTAACCTGATGTTCTGGGGAA
TATAAATGTCAGGCTCCCTTATACACAGCCAGTCTGCAGGTCGACCATAGTGACTGGATATGTTGTGTTT
TACAGTATTATGTAGTCTGTTTTTTATGCAAAATCTAATTTAATATATTGATATTTATATCATTTTACGT
TTCTCGTTCAGCTTTCTTGTACAAAGTGGTGATGGGCTGCAGGAATTCGATATCAAGCTTATCGATAGGT
GGACCAGGTGGTGGAATGAAGCGACGATGGAAAAAGAATTTCATAGCCGTCTCAGCAGCCAACCGCTTTA
AGAAAATCTCATCCTCCGGGGCACTTGATTATGGTACCCCAACTACTGCTTCTGAAAATCTATATTTTCA
AGGTGAACTAAAAACTGCTGCTTTGGCTCAACATGCGATTAAGGGTGAAGCTCAAAAACTTAATGACTCT
CAAGCTCCAAAAGCTGATGCGCAACAAAATAACTTCAACAAAGATCAACAAAGCGCCTTCTATGAAATCT
TGAACATGCCTAACTTAAACGAAGCGCAACGTAACGGCTTCATTCAAAGTCTTAAAGACGACCCAAGCCA
AAGCACTAACGTTTTAGGTGAAGCTAAAAAATTAAACGAATCT
